Addgene plasmid #146573: pT7-EGFP-C1-HsUPF2-siRNAres_I
Purpose: Mammalian Expression of HsUPF2-siRNAres
Depositing lab: Elisa Izaurralde. Depositing organization: Max Planck Institute for Developmental Biology. Publication: SMG6 interacts with the exon junction complex via two conserved EJC-binding motifs (EBMs) required for nonsense-mediated mRNA decay. Kashima I, Jonas S, Jayachandran U, Buchwald G, Conti E, Lupas AN, Izaurralde E. Genes Dev. 2010 Nov 1. 24(21):2440-50. 10.1101/gad.604610 PubMed 20930030.
Backbone
  Vector backbone: Unknown
  Vector type: Mammalian Expression
Growth in bacteria
  Bacterial resistance: Kanamycin, 50 μg/mL
  Growth temperature: 37°C
  Growth strain: DH5alpha
  Copy number: High Copy
Gene/Insert
  Gene/Insert name: HsUPF2-siRNAres
  Species: H. sapiens (human)
  Entrez Gene: UPF2 (a.k.a. HUPF2, RENT2, smg-3)
  Cloning method: Unknown
Terms and licenses: Academic/Nonprofit Terms; Industry Terms: Not Available to Industry
Depositor comments: ORF extracted from NCBI: NM_015542.3. Plasmids from this collection were made available to the research community and donated after the lab closed. Please note that the sequence provided by the depositing laboratory may be theoretical/predicted or based on Sanger sequencing results. There may be discrepancies between sequencing results obtained by Addgene and the depositor sequence. If an Addgene verified sequence is not available, please contact before placing your order to request that our lab fully sequence the plasmid.
How to cite: pT7-EGFP-C1-HsUPF2-siRNAres_I was a gift from Elisa Izaurralde (Addgene plasmid # 146573 ; http://n2t.net/addgene:146573 ; RRID:Addgene_146573)
