[The description below was written by a language model from this plasmid's Addgene catalogue record and pLannotate feature annotations shown in this document.]
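Description:
pT7-EGFP-C1-HsUPF2-siRNAres_I is an 8.6 kb mammalian expression plasmid encoding human UPF2 fused to the C-terminus of EGFP. The catalogue lists the backbone as unknown, but the name and feature layout are consistent with an EGFP-C1-type vector into which a T7 promoter has been added. The plasmid replicates in E. coli from a high-copy ColE1/pUC-type origin and also carries an f1 origin. A single NeoR/KanR (Tn5 aminoglycoside phosphotransferase) gene sits behind tandem bacterial (AmpR/bla) and SV40 early promoters and is terminated by the HSV TK poly(A) signal. This arrangement gives kanamycin resistance in bacteria and can confer G418 resistance in mammalian cells.

The expression cassette is driven by the CMV immediate-early enhancer and promoter. A T7 promoter lies just upstream of the coding region and could in principle allow transcription by T7 RNA polymerase. EGFP is followed by a short multiple-cloning-site linker and then the full UPF2 open reading frame, which the depositor notes was derived from the NCBI reference transcript. The cassette ends with the SV40 poly(A) signal. Several short annotated fragments (HIV-1 LTR, large T antigen, ble, bGH poly(A)) are probably sequence-similarity hits within backbone regions rather than functional parts.

UPF2 is a core nonsense-mediated mRNA decay (NMD) factor that bridges UPF1 and exon-junction-complex-bound UPF3B. The "siRNAres" designation indicates an siRNA-resistant version of the coding sequence, although the record does not specify the changes made. Such constructs are typically used for complementation, expressing a fluorescently tagged protein while the endogenous transcript is depleted by siRNA. The associated publication concerns NMD and the exon junction complex.
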