Features (pLannotate 1.2.2; 18 found; start..end, strand, type, name):
     61..364     +  enhancer       CMV enhancer: human cytomegalovirus immediate early enhancer
    365..568     +  promoter       CMV promoter: human cytomegalovirus (CMV) immediate early promoter
    564..597     +  LTR            5' LTR (truncated) (fragment): truncated 5' long terminal repeat (LTR) from HIV-1
    613..631     +  promoter       T7 promoter: promoter for bacteriophage T7 RNA polymerase
    665..1381    +  CDS            EGFP: EGFP is a basic (constitutively fluorescent) green fluorescent protein published in 1996, derived from Aequorea victoria. It is reported to be a rapidly-maturing weak dimer with moderate acid sensitivity.
   1382..1402    +  misc_feature   MCS (fragment): multiple cloning site
   1403..5218    +  CDS            UPF2: RENT2_HUMAN - Also known as KIAA1408, RENT2. Experimental evidence at protein level: Swiss-Prot protein existence level 1. Involved in nonsense-mediated decay (NMD) of mRNAs containing premature stop codons by associating with the nuclear exon junction complex (EJC). Recruited by UPF3B associated with the EJC core at the cytoplasmic side of the nuclear envelope and the subsequent formation of an UPF1-UPF2-UPF3 surveillance complex (including UPF1 bound to release factors at the stalled ribosome) is believed to activate NMD. In cooperation with UPF3B stimulates both ATPase and RNA helicase acti
   5223..5258    +  misc_feature   MCS (fragment): multiple cloning site
   5275..5359    +  CDS            large T antigen (fragment): large T antigen from SV40 (simian virus 40)
   5382..5503    +  polyA_signal   SV40 poly(A) signal: SV40 polyadenylation signal
   5537..5965    -  rep_origin     f1 ori (sequence partly withheld): f1 bacteriophage origin of replication; arrow indicates direction of (+) strand synthesis
   5992..6096    +  promoter       AmpR promoter: bla
   6098..6455    +  promoter       SV40 promoter: SV40 enhancer and early promoter
   6490..7284    +  CDS            NeoR/KanR: aminoglycoside phosphotransferase from Tn5; aph(3')-II (or nptII); confers resistance to neomycin, kanamycin, and G418 (Geneticin®)
   7305..7457    +  CDS            ble (fragment): BLE_KLEPN - Experimental evidence at protein level: Swiss-Prot protein existence level 1. Binding protein with a strong affinity to the bleomycin family of antibiotics. Binds to CL990; an antimitotic-antibiotic compound. From Klebsiella pneumoniae.
   7516..7563    +  polyA_signal   HSV TK poly(A) signal: herpes simplex virus thymidine kinase polyadenylation signal (Cole and Stacy, 1985)
   7654..7670    -  polyA_signal   bGH poly(A) signal (fragment): bovine growth hormone polyadenylation signal
   7892..8480    +  rep_origin     ori: high-copy-number ColE1/pMB1/pBR322/pUC origin of replication
>Addgene plasmid #146573 | pT7-EGFP-C1-HsUPF2-siRNAres_I | depositor full sequence | sequence record 289019 | Full Sequence
TAGTTATTAATAGTAATCAATTACGGGGTCATTAGTTCATAGCCCATATATGGAGTTCCGCGTTACATAA
CTTACGGTAAATGGCCCGCCTGGCTGACCGCCCAACGACCCCCGCCCATTGACGTCAATAATGACGTATG
TTCCCATAGTAACGCCAATAGGGACTTTCCATTGACGTCAATGGGTGGAGTATTTACGGTAAACTGCCCA
CTTGGCAGTACATCAAGTGTATCATATGCCAAGTACGCCCCCTATTGACGTCAATGACGGTAAATGGCCC
GCCTGGCATTATGCCCAGTACATGACCTTATGGGACTTTCCTACTTGGCAGTACATCTACGTATTAGTCA
TCGCTATTACCATGGTGATGCGGTTTTGGCAGTACATCAATGGGCGTGGATAGCGGTTTGACTCACGGGG
ATTTCCAAGTCTCCACCCCATTGACGTCAATGGGAGTTTGTTTTGGCACCAAAATCAACGGGACTTTCCA
AAATGTCGTAACAACTCCGCCCCATTGACGCAAATGGGCGGTAGGCGTGTACGGTGGGAGGTCTATATAA
GCAGAGCTCTCTGGCTAACTAGAGAACCCACTGCTTACTGGCTTATCGAAATTAATACGACTCACTATAG
GGAGACCCAAGCTCTAGCGCTACCGGTCGCCACCATGGTGAGCAAGGGCGAGGAGCTGTTCACCGGGGTG
GTGCCCATCCTGGTCGAGCTGGACGGCGACGTAAACGGCCACAAGTTCAGCGTGTCCGGCGAGGGCGAGG
GCGATGCCACCTACGGCAAGCTGACCCTGAAGTTCATCTGCACCACCGGCAAGCTGCCCGTGCCCTGGCC
CACCCTCGTGACCACCCTGACCTACGGCGTGCAGTGCTTCAGCCGCTACCCCGACCACATGAAGCAGCAC
GACTTCTTCAAGTCCGCCATGCCCGAAGGCTACGTCCAGGAGCGCACCATCTTCTTCAAGGACGACGGCA
ACTACAAGACCCGCGCCGAGGTGAAGTTCGAGGGCGACACCCTGGTGAACCGCATCGAGCTGAAGGGCAT
CGACTTCAAGGAGGACGGCAACATCCTGGGGCACAAGCTGGAGTACAACTACAACAGCCACAACGTCTAT
ATCATGGCCGACAAGCAGAAGAACGGCATCAAGGTGAACTTCAAGATCCGCCACAACATCGAGGACGGCA
GCGTGCAGCTCGCCGACCACTACCAGCAGAACACCCCCATCGGCGACGGCCCCGTGCTGCTGCCCGACAA
CCACTACCTGAGCACCCAGTCCGCCCTGAGCAAAGACCCCAACGAGAAGCGCGATCACATGGTCCTGCTG
GAGTTCGTGACCGCCGCCGGGATCACTCTCGGCATGGACGAGCTGTACAAGTCCGGACTCAGATCTCGAG
CTATGCCAGCTGAGCGTAAAAAGCCAGCAAGTATGGAAGAAAAAGACTCTTTACCAAACAACAAGGAAAA
AGACTGCAGTGAAAGGCGGACAGTGAGCAGCAAGGAGAGGCCAAAAGACGATATCAAGCTCACTGCCAAG
AAGGAGGTCAGCAAGGCCCCTGAAGACAAGAAGAAGAGACTGGAAGATGATAAGAGAAAAAAGGAAGATA
AAGAGCGGAAGAAAAAAGACGAAGAAAAGGTGAAGGCAGAGGAAGAATCAAAGAAAAAAGAAGAGGAAGA
AAAAAAGAAACATCAAGAGGAAGAGAGAAAGAAGCAAGAAGAGCAGGCCAAACGTCAGCAAGAAGAAGAA
GCAGCTGCTCAGATGAAAGAAAAAGAAGAATCCATTCAGCTTCATCAGGAAGCTTGGGAACGACATCATT
TAAGAAAGGAACTTCGTAGCAAAAACCAAAATGCTCCGGACAGCCGACCAGAGGAAAACTTCTTCAGCCG
CCTCGACTCAAGTTTGAAGAAAAATACTGCTTTTGTCAAGAAACTAAAAACTATTACAGAACAACAGAGA
GACTCCTTGTCCCATGATTTTAATGGCCTAAATTTAAGCAAATACATTGCAGAAGCTGTAGCTTCCATCG
TGGAAGCAAAACTAAAAATCTCTGATGTGAACTGTGCTGTGCACCTCTGCTCTCTCTTTCACCAGCGTTA
TGCTGACTTTGCCCCATCACTTCTTCAGGTCTGGAAAAAACATTTTGAAGCAAGGAAAGAGGAGAAAACA
CCTAACATCACCAAGTTAAGAACTGATTTGCGTTTTATTGCAGAATTGACAATAGTTGGGATTTTCACTG
ACAAGGAAGGTCTTTCCTTAATCTATGAACAGCTAAAAAATATTATTAATGCTGATCGGGAGTCCCACAC
TCATGTCTCTGTAGTGATTAGTTTCTGTCGACATTGTGGAGATGATATTGCTGGACTTGTACCAAGGAAA
GTAAAGAGTGCTGCAGAGAAGTTTAATTTGAGTTTTCCTCCTAGTGAGATAATTAGTCCAGAGAAACAAC
AGCCCTTCCAGAATCTTTTAAAAGAGTACTTTACGTCTTTGACCAAACACCTGAAAAGGGACCACAGGGA
GCTCCAGAATACTGAGAGACAAAACAGGCGCATTCTACATTCTAAAGGGGAGCTCAGTGAAGATAGACAT
AAACAGTATGAGGAATTTGCTATGTCTTACCAGAAGCTGCTGGCAAATTCTCAATCCTTAGCAGACCTTT
TGGATGAAAATATGCCAGATCTTCCTCAAGACAAACCAACACCAGAAGAACATGGGCCTGGAATTGATAT
ATTCACACCTGGTAAACCTGGAGAATATGACTTGGAAGGTGGTATATGGGAAGATGAAGATGCTCGGAAT
TTTTATGAGAACCTCATTGATTTGAAGGCTTTTGTCCCAGCCATCTTGTTTAAAGACAATGAAAAAAGTT
GTCAGAATAAAGAGTCCAACAAAGATGATACCAAAGAGGCAAAAGAATCTAAGGAGAATAAGGAGGTATC
AAGTCCCGATGATTTGGAACTTGAGTTGGAGAATCTAGAAATTAATGATGACACCTTAGAATTAGAGGGT
GGAGATGAAGCTGAAGATCTTACAAAGAAACTTCTTGATGAACAAGAACAAGAAGATGAGGAAGCCAGCA
CTGGATCTCATCTCAAGCTCATAGTAGATGCTTTCCTACAGCAGTTACCCAACTGTGTCAACCGAGATCT
GATAGACAAGGCAGCAATGGATTTTTGCATGAACATGAACACAAAAGCAAACAGGAAGAAGTTGGTACGG
GCACTCTTCATAGTTCCTAGACAAAGGTTGGATTTGCTACCATTTTATGCAAGATTGGTTGCTACATTGC
ATCCCTGCATGTCTGATGTAGCAGAGGATCTTTGTTCCATGCTGAGGGGGGATTTCAGATTTCATGTACG
GAAAAAGGACCAGATCAATATTGAAACAAAGAATAAAACTGTTCGTTTTATAGGAGAACTAACTAAGTTT
AAGATGTTCACCAAAAATGACACACTGCATTGTTTAAAGATGCTTCTGTCAGACTTCTCTCATCACCATA
TTGAAATGGCATGCACCCTGCTGGAGACATGTGGACGGTTTCTTTTCAGATCTCCAGAATCTCACCTGAG
GACCAGTGTACTTTTGGAGCAAATGATGAGAAAGAAGCAAGCAATGCATCTTGATGCGAGATACGTCACA
ATGGTAGAGAATGCATATTACTACTGCAACCCACCTCCAGCTGAAAAAACCGTGAAAAAGAAACGTCCTC
CTCTCCAGGAATATGTCCGGAAACTTTTGTACAAGGATCTCTCTAAGGTTACCACCGAGAAGGTTTTGAG
ACAGATGCGAAAGCTGCCCTGGCAGGACCAAGAAGTGAAAGACTATGTTATTTGTTGTATGATAAACATC
TGGAATGTGAAATATAATAGTATTCATTGTGTAGCCAACCTCTTAGCAGGACTAGTGCTCTACCAAGAGG
ATGTTGGGATCCACGTTGTGGATGGAGTGTTAGAAGATATTCGATTAGGAATGGAGGTTAATCAACCTAA
ATTTAATCAGAGGCGCATCAGCAGTGCCAAGTTCTTAGGAGAACTTTACAATTACCGAATGGTGGAATCA
GCTGTTATTTTCAGAACTCTGTATTCTTTTACCTCATTTGGTGTTAATCCTGATGGCTCTCCAAGTTCCC
TGGACCCACCTGAGCATCTTTTCAGAATTAGACTCGTATGCACTATTCTGGACACATGTGGCCAGTACTT
TGACAGAGGTTCCAGTAAACGAAAACTTGATTGTTTCCTTGTATATTTTCAGCGTTATGTTTGGTGGAAG
AAAAGTTTGGAGGTTTGGACAAAAGACCATCCATTTCCTATTGATATAGATTACATGATCAGTGATACAC
TAGAACTGCTAAGACCAAAGATCAAACTCTGTAATTCTCTGGAAGAATCCATCAGGCAGGTACAAGACTT
GGAACGAGAATTCTTAATAAAACTAGGCCTAGTAAATGACAAAGACTCAAAAGATTCTATGACAGAAGGA
GAAAATCTTGAAGAGGATGAAGAAGAAGAAGAAGGTGGGGCTGAAACAGAAGAACAATCTGGAAATGAAA
GTGAAGTAAATGAGCCAGAAGAAGAGGAGGGTTCTGATAATGATGATGATGAGGGAGAAGAAGAGGAGGA
AGAGAATACAGATTACCTTACAGATTCCAATAAGGAAAATGAAACCGATGAAGAGAATACTGAGGTAATG
ATTAAAGGCGGTGGACTTAAGCATGTACCTTGTGTAGAAGATGAGGACTTCATTCAAGCTCTGGATAAAA
TGATGCTAGAAAATCTACAGCAACGAAGTGGTGAGTCTGTTAAAGTGCACCAACTAGATGTTGCCATTCC
TTTGCATCTCAAAAGCCAGCTGAGGAAAGGGCCCCCACTGGGAGGTGGGGAAGGAGAGGCTGAGTCTGCA
GACACAATGCCGTTTGTCATGTTAACAAGAAAAGGCAATAAACAGCAGTTTAAGATCCTTAATGTACCCA
TGTCCTCTCAACTTGCTGCAAATCACTGGAACCAGCAACAGGCAGAACAAGAAGAGAGGATGAGAATGAA
AAAGCTCACACTAGATATCAATGAACGGCAAGAACAAGAAGATTATCAAGAAATGTTGCAGTCTCTTGCA
CAGCGCCCAGCTCCAGCAAACACCAATCGTGAGAGGCGGCCTCGCTACCAACATCCGAAGGGAGCACCTA
ATGCAGATCTAATCTTTAAGACTGGTGGGAGGAGACGTTGACAATTCTGCAGTCGACGGTACCGCGGGCC
CGGGATCCACCGGATCTAGATAACTGATCATAATCAGCCATACCACATTTGTAGAGGTTTTACTTGCTTT
AAAAAACCTCCCACACCTCCCCCTGAACCTGAAACATAAAATGAATGCAATTGTTGTTGTTAACTTGTTT
ATTGCAGCTTATAATGGTTACAAATAAAGCAATAGCATCACAAATTTCACAAATAAAGCATTTTTTTCAC
TGCATTCTAGTTGTGGTTTGTCCAAACTCATCAATGTATCTTAACGCGTAAATTGTAAGCGTTAATATTT
TGTTAAAATTCGCGTTAAATTTTTGTTAAATCAGCTCATTTTTTAACCAATAGGCCGAAATCGGCAAAAT
CCCTTATAAATCAAAAGAATAGACCGAGATAGGGT
[37 nt withheld, positions 5636-5672]
AAAGAACGTGGACTCCAACGTCAAAGG
[49 nt withheld, positions 5700-5748]
T
[91 nt withheld, positions 5750-5840]
G
[124 nt withheld, positions 5842-5965]
CAGGTGGCACTTTTCGGGGAAATGTGCGCGGAACCCCTATTTGTTTATTTTTCTAAATACATTCAAATAT
GTATCCGCTCATGAGACAATAACCCTGATAAATGCTTCAATAATATTGAAAAAGGAAGAGTCCTGAGGCG
GAAAGAACCAGCTGTGGAATGTGTGTCAGTTAGGGTGTGGAAAGTCCCCAGGCTCCCCAGCAGGCAGAAG
TATGCAAAGCATGCATCTCAATTAGTCAGCAACCAGGTGTGGAAAGTCCCCAGGCTCCCCAGCAGGCAGA
AGTATGCAAAGCATGCATCTCAATTAGTCAGCAACCATAGTCCCGCCCCTAACTCCGCCCATCCCGCCCC
TAACTCCGCCCAGTTCCGCCCATTCTCCGCCCCATGGCTGACTAATTTTTTTTATTTATGCAGAGGCCGA
GGCCGCCTCGGCCTCTGAGCTATTCCAGAAGTAGTGAGGAGGCTTTTTTGGAGGCCTAGGCTTTTGCAAA
GATCGATCAAGAGACAGGATGAGGATCGTTTCGCATGATTGAACAAGATGGATTGCACGCAGGTTCTCCG
GCCGCTTGGGTGGAGAGGCTATTCGGCTATGACTGGGCACAACAGACAATCGGCTGCTCTGATGCCGCCG
TGTTCCGGCTGTCAGCGCAGGGGCGCCCGGTTCTTTTTGTCAAGACCGACCTGTCCGGTGCCCTGAATGA
ACTGCAAGACGAGGCAGCGCGGCTATCGTGGCTGGCCACGACGGGCGTTCCTTGCGCAGCTGTGCTCGAC
GTTGTCACTGAAGCGGGAAGGGACTGGCTGCTATTGGGCGAAGTGCCGGGGCAGGATCTCCTGTCATCTC
ACCTTGCTCCTGCCGAGAAAGTATCCATCATGGCTGATGCAATGCGGCGGCTGCATACGCTTGATCCGGC
TACCTGCCCATTCGACCACCAAGCGAAACATCGCATCGAGCGAGCACGTACTCGGATGGAAGCCGGTCTT
GTCGATCAGGATGATCTGGACGAAGAGCATCAGGGGCTCGCGCCAGCCGAACTGTTCGCCAGGCTCAAGG
CGAGCATGCCCGACGGCGAGGATCTCGTCGTGACCCATGGCGATGCCTGCTTGCCGAATATCATGGTGGA
AAATGGCCGCTTTTCTGGATTCATCGACTGTGGCCGGCTGGGTGTGGCGGACCGCTATCAGGACATAGCG
TTGGCTACCCGTGATATTGCTGAAGAGCTTGGCGGCGAATGGGCTGACCGCTTCCTCGTGCTTTACGGTA
TCGCCGCTCCCGATTCGCAGCGCATCGCCTTCTATCGCCTTCTTGACGAGTTCTTCTGAGCGGGACTCTG
GGGTTCGAAATGACCGACCAAGCGACGCCCAACCTGCCATCACGAGATTTCGATTCCACCGCCGCCTTCT
ATGAAAGGTTGGGCTTCGGAATCGTTTTCCGGGACGCCGGCTGGATGATCCTCCAGCGCGGGGATCTCAT
GCTGGAGTTCTTCGCCCACCCTAGGGGGAGGCTAACTGAAACACGGAAGGAGACAATACCGGAAGGAACC
CGCGCTATGACGGCAATAAAAAGACAGAATAAAACGCACGGTGTTGGGTCGTTTGTTCATAAACGCGGGG
TTCGGTCCCAGGGCTGGCACTCTGTCGATACCCCACCGAGACCCCATTGGGGCCAATACGCCCGCGTTTC
TTCCTTTTCCCCACCCCACCCCCCAAGTTCGGGTGAAGGCCCAGGGCTCGCAGCCAACGTCGGGGCGGCA
GGCCCTGCCATAGCCTCAGGTTACTCATATATACTTTAGATTGATTTAAAACTTCATTTTTAATTTAAAA
GGATCTAGGTGAAGATCCTTTTTGATAATCTCATGACCAAAATCCCTTAACGTGAGTTTTCGTTCCACTG
AGCGTCAGACCCCGTAGAAAAGATCAAAGGATCTTCTTGAGATCCTTTTTTTCTGCGCGTAATCTGCTGC
TTGCAAACAAAAAAACCACCGCTACCAGCGGTGGTTTGTTTGCCGGATCAAGAGCTACCAACTCTTTTTC
CGAAGGTAACTGGCTTCAGCAGAGCGCAGATACCAAATACTGTCCTTCTAGTGTAGCCGTAGTTAGGCCA
CCACTTCAAGAACTCTGTAGCACCGCCTACATACCTCGCTCTGCTAATCCTGTTACCAGTGGCTGCTGCC
AGTGGCGATAAGTCGTGTCTTACCGGGTTGGACTCAAGACGATAGTTACCGGATAAGGCGCAGCGGTCGG
GCTGAACGGGGGGTTCGTGCACACAGCCCAGCTTGGAGCGAACGACCTACACCGAACTGAGATACCTACA
GCGTGAGCTATGAGAAAGCGCCACGCTTCCCGAAGGGAGAAAGGCGGACAGGTATCCGGTAAGCGGCAGG
GTCGGAACAGGAGAGCGCACGAGGGAGCTTCCAGGGGGAAACGCCTGGTATCTTTATAGTCCTGTCGGGT
TTCGCCACCTCTGACTTGAGCGTCGATTTTTGTGATGCTCGTCAGGGGGGCGGAGCCTATGGAAAAACGC
CAGCAACGCGGCCTTTTTACGGTTCCTGGCCTTTTGCTGGCCTTTTGCTCACATGTTCTTTCCTGCGTTA
TCCCCTGATTCTGTGGATAACCGTATTACCGCCATGCAT
